Addgene plasmid #19819: pCAG-EGFP/RFP-miR-E1-1int
Depositing lab: Zuoshang Xu. Depositing organization: University of Massachusetts, Worcester. Publication: A construct with fluorescent indicators for conditional expression of miRNA. Qiu L, Wang H, Xia X, Zhou H, Xu Z. BMC Biotechnol. 2008 Oct 7;8:77. doi: 10.1186/1472-6750-8-77. PubMed 18840295.
Backbone
  Vector backbone: pCAG-EGFP/RFP-int
  Backbone size w/o insert (bp): 8200
  Vector type: Mammalian Expression, RNAi, Cre/Lox
Growth in bacteria
  Bacterial resistance: Ampicillin, 100 μg/mL
  Growth temperature: 37°C
  Growth strain: DH5alpha
  Copy number: High Copy
Gene/Insert
  Gene/Insert name: miRNA
  Insert size (bp): 400
  Cloning method: Restriction Enzyme; 5′ cloning site AsiSI (not destroyed); 3′ cloning site MluI (not destroyed)
  Sequencing primers: 5′ GCTGGACATCACCTCCCACAACG; 3′ ACAGGAGGTGGGGAGCAGGAGA
Terms and licenses: Academic/Nonprofit Terms; Industry Terms: Not Available to Industry
Depositor comments: A fragment of ~400 bases surrounding the miRNA insertion site was amplified from the first intron of the vector pUbC-miRNA-EGFP with primers 5'-GCAATGACGCGATCGCTAATGCGGGAAAGCTCTTATTCGGGT-3' (forward) and 5'-AAGGCATGACGCGTTGTTGCGGCCGCCAGAGGTCCGGCGCCTGT-3' (reverse). The miRNA against E1k is - 5'-GGTACCTGCTGTTGACAGTGAGCGAATGAGAAGATCTCTTGCACATCAAGTGAAGCCACAGATGTTGATGTGCAAGATCTTCTCATCTGCCTACTGCCTCGGACTTCAAGGGGAATTC
How to cite: pCAG-EGFP/RFP-miR-E1-1int was a gift from Zuoshang Xu (Addgene plasmid # 19819 ; http://n2t.net/addgene:19819 ; RRID:Addgene_19819)
