[The description below was written by a language model from this plasmid's Addgene catalogue record.]
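Description:
pCAG-EGFP/RFP-miR-E1-1int is a mammalian expression plasmid for Cre/lox-conditional RNA interference, built on the pCAG-EGFP/RFP-int backbone (about 8.2 kb without insert). It is maintained in E. coli as a high-copy plasmid under ampicillin selection. The record does not list a mammalian selection marker, and no feature table is provided, so the exact layout of elements has to be inferred from the name, the vector type and the depositor comments.

The name indicates a CAG promoter, a strong and broadly active composite mammalian promoter, driving a two-colour reporter arrangement of EGFP and RFP. The associated publication describes a construct with fluorescent indicators for conditional miRNA expression. Together with the Cre/Lox classification, this suggests that the fluorescent proteins report whether recombination has occurred, with a colour change marking cells in which the miRNA is switched on. However, the record does not state the positions of the lox sites or which fluorophore is expressed before and after recombination.

The insert is a roughly 400 bp intronic fragment cloned between AsiSI and MluI sites, both of which are retained. It was amplified from the first intron of a UbC-promoter miRNA-EGFP vector and surrounds that vector's miRNA insertion site. It carries an artificial miRNA hairpin directed against a target the depositor calls E1k. Placing the hairpin in an intron lets it be processed from the same Pol II transcript that encodes a fluorescent reporter, so fluorescence tracks miRNA production. The "1int" in the name may mean a single copy of this intron cassette, though this is not stated. The construct is suited to Cre-dependent, visually trackable knockdown in mammalian cells.
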