>Addgene plasmid #19819 | pCAG-EGFP/RFP-miR-E1-1int | addgene partial sequence | sequence record 25586 | DsRed1-C 5'-AGCTGGACATCACCTCCCACAACG-3'
ACACATCGTGGACAGTCGAGCGCACCGAGGGCCGCCACCACCTGTTCCTGTAATTAATTAACAGGTAAGT
GCGATCGCTAATGCGGGAAAGCTCTTATTCGGGTGAGATGGGCTGGGGCACCATCTGGGGACCCTGACGT
GAAGTTTGTCACTGACTGGAGAACTCGGTTTGTCGTCTGTTGCGGGGGCGGCAGTTATGGCGGTGCCGTT
GGGCAGTGCACCCGTACCTTTGGGAGCGCGCGCCCTCGTCGTGTCGTGACGTCACCCGTTCTGTTGGTAC
CTGCTGTTGACAGTGAGCGAATGAGAAGATCTCTTGCACATCAAGTGAAGCCACAGATGTTGATGTGCAA
GATCTTCTCATCTGCCTACTGCCTCGGACTTCAAGGGGAATTCAGGGTGGGGCCACCTGCCGGTAGGTGT
GCGGTAGGCTTTTCTCCGTCGCAGGACGCAGGGTTCGGGCCTAGGGTAGGCTCTCCTGAATCGACAGGCG
CCGGACCTCTGGCGGCCGCAACAACGCGTTCCTGACCATTCATCCTCTTTCTTTTTCCTGCAGGCTTGTG
GAAGAAATGGGACCCTGCTGCTGCTGGAGACGGCCACTGCTCCCTGAGTGTCCCGTCCCTGGGGCTCCTG
CTTCCCCNCNCGAAAATTCCCCTGCTCCNACCTCCTGTCGNNCTGCCTGCTCACCGATCTCTCCCGATCC
TAANAAGNTTTGCGGNANTNNNGNCATGAACCTTCCCTCCCCGTGCGCTCTGGGACTGAGCCATGANACA
ANCTGCCCTTGGTGCNNNGANTCNAACCCACCCAGGANTG
